Addgene plasmid #167219: pJBL7049
Purpose: cell-free arsenic sensing reporter
Depositing lab: Julius Lucks. Depositing organization: Northwestern University.
Backbone
  Vector backbone: pUC19
  Vector type: Synthetic Biology
Growth in bacteria
  Bacterial resistance: Ampicillin, 100 μg/mL
  Growth temperature: 37°C
  Growth strain: DH5alpha
  Copy number: High Copy
Gene/Insert
  Gene/Insert name: pArs-sfGFP
  Species: Other
  Cloning method: Gibson Cloning
Terms and licenses: Academic/Nonprofit Terms; Industry Terms: Not Available to Industry
How to cite: pJBL7049 was a gift from Julius Lucks (Addgene plasmid # 167219 ; http://n2t.net/addgene:167219 ; RRID:Addgene_167219)
