[The description below was written by a language model from this plasmid's Addgene catalogue record and pLannotate feature annotations shown in this document.]
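Description:
pJBL7049 is a small (about 3.9 kb) synthetic-biology reporter plasmid built on the pUC19 backbone and intended as the readout template for cell-free arsenic sensing. It is propagated in E. coli as a high-copy plasmid through the ColE1/pUC-type origin and is selected with ampicillin via the β-lactamase (AmpR) gene and its native bla promoter. Remnants of the pUC19 scaffold are annotated around the insert, including fragments of lacZα, the multiple cloning site, the lac promoter/operator with its CAP binding site, and short lacI, rop and bom fragments. These appear to be backbone leftovers rather than functional parts of the sensor.

The payload, assembled by Gibson cloning, is recorded as pArs-sfGFP, an arsenic-responsive promoter driving superfolder GFP. The feature table annotates the sfGFP coding sequence, a short downstream match to a 6xHis-containing tag fragment, and then an rrnB-derived region (5S rRNA sequence plus the T1 terminator) that ends transcription. The pArs promoter itself is not annotated, but it presumably occupies the unannotated stretch immediately upstream of sfGFP. The record does not give its source organism or exact architecture. Promoters of this kind are normally held off by an ArsR-family repressor that releases the DNA when arsenic is bound. No such repressor gene is annotated on this plasmid, so the regulator would have to be supplied separately, for example from another template or from the extract. In a cell-free transcription–translation reaction, the presence of arsenic would then derepress the promoter and yield rapidly maturing green fluorescence as a measurable signal.
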