Features (pLannotate 1.2.2; 15 found; start..end, strand, type, name):
     49..153     -  promoter       AmpR promoter: bla
    248..283     +  CDS            rop (fragment): Rop protein, which maintains plasmids at low copy number; rop
    385..484     +  misc_feature   bom (fragment): basis of mobility region from pBR322
    490..643     -  CDS            lacZα (fragment): LacZα fragment of β-galactosidase; lacZ fragment
    795..1508    +  CDS            Superfolder GFP: Superfolder GFP is a basic (constitutively fluorescent) green fluorescent protein published in 2005, derived from Aequorea victoria. It is reported to be a very rapidly-maturing weak dimer.
   1576..1593    +  CDS            capTEV™ (fragment): composite tag for in vivo biotinylation, TEV protease cleavage, and 6xHis tagging
   1700..1815    +  ncRNA          5S rRNA: Accession: RF00001 - 5S ribosomal RNA
   1819..1865    +  terminator     rrnB T1 terminator: transcription terminator T1 from the E. coli rrnB gene
   1914..1948    +  misc_feature   MCS (fragment): pUC18/19 multiple cloning site
   1985..2001    -  protein_bind   lac operator: The lac repressor binds to the lac operator to inhibit transcription in E. coli. This inhibition can be relieved by adding lactose or isopropyl-β-D-thiogalactopyranoside (IPTG). lac repressor encoded by lacI
   2009..2039    -  promoter       lac promoter: promoter for the E. coli lac operon
   2054..2075    -  protein_bind   CAP binding site: CAP binding activates transcription in the presence of cAMP. E. coli catabolite activator protein
   2088..2180    -  CDS            lacI (fragment): lac repressor; lacI; The lac repressor binds to the lac operator to inhibit transcription in E. coli. This inhibition can be relieved by adding lactose or isopropyl-β-D-thiogalactopyranoside (IPTG).
   2362..2950    -  rep_origin     ori: high-copy-number ColE1/pMB1/pBR322/pUC origin of replication
   3121..48      -  CDS            AmpR (across the origin): β-lactamase; bla; confers resistance to ampicillin, carbenicillin, and related antibiotics
>Addgene plasmid #167219 | pJBL7049 | addgene full sequence | sequence record 331168 | Addgene NGS Result
TGCCGCAAAAAAGGGAATAAGGGCGACACGGAAATGTTGAATACTCATACTCTTCCTTTTTCAATATTAT
TGAAGCATTTATCAGGGTTATTGTCTCATGAGCGGATACATATTTGAATGTATTTAGAAAAATAAACAAA
TAGGGGTTCCGCGCACATTTCCCCGAAAAGTGCCACCTGACGTCTAAGAAACCATTATTATCATGACATT
AACCTATAAAAATAGGCGTATCACGAGGCCCTTTCGTCTCGCGCGTTTCGGTGATGACGGTGAAAACCTC
TGACACATGCAGCTCCCGGAGACGGTCACAGCTTGTCTGTAAGCGGATGCCGGGAGCAGACAAGCCCGTC
AGGGCGCGTCAGCGGGTGTTGGCGGGTGTCGGGGCTGGCTTAACTATGCGGCATCAGAGCAGATTGTACT
GAGAGTGCACCATATGCGGTGTGAAATACCGCACAGATGCGTAAGGAGAAAATACCGCATCAGGCGCCAT
TCGCCATTCAGGCTGCGCAACTGTTGGGAAGGGCGATCGGTGCGGGCCTCTTCGCTATTACGCCAGCTGG
CGAAAGGGGGATGTGCTGCAAGGCGATTAAGTTGGGTAACGCCAGGGTTTTCCCAGTCACGACGTTGTAA
AACGACGGCCAGTAAGATCTCGGCTGAATTCTAAAGATCTACACATTCGTTAAGTCATATATGTTTTTGA
CTTATCCGCTTCGAAGAGATATAATACCTGCAAACGTCGACTCTCGAGTGAGATTGTTGACGGTACCGTA
TTTTGGATCTAGGAGGAAGGATCTATGAGCAAAGGAGAAGAACTTTTCACTGGAGTTGTCCCAATTCTTG
TTGAATTAGATGGTGATGTTAATGGGCACAAATTTTCTGTCCGTGGAGAGGGTGAAGGTGATGCTACAAA
CGGAAAACTCACCCTTAAATTTATTTGCACTACTGGAAAACTACCTGTTCCGTGGCCAACACTTGTCACT
ACTCTGACCTATGGTGTTCAATGCTTTTCCCGTTATCCGGATCACATGAAACGGCATGACTTTTTCAAGA
GTGCCATGCCCGAAGGTTATGTACAGGAACGCACTATATCTTTCAAAGATGACGGGACCTACAAGACGCG
TGCTGAAGTCAAGTTTGAAGGTGATACCCTTGTTAATCGTATCGAGTTAAAGGGTATTGATTTTAAAGAA
GATGGAAACATTCTTGGACACAAACTCGAGTACAACTTTAACTCACACAATGTATACATCACGACAGACA
AACAAAAGAATGGAATCAAAGCTAACTTCAAAATTCGCCACAACGTTGAAGATGGTTCCGTTCAACTAGC
AGACCATTATCAACAAAATACTCCAATTGGCGATGGCCCTGTCCTTTTACCAGACAACCATTACCTGTCG
ACACAATCTGTCCTTTCGAAAGATCCCAACGAAAAGCGTGACCACATGGTCCTTCTTGAGTTTGTAACTG
CTGCTGGGATTACACATGGCATGGATGAGCTCTACAAATAAGGATCTGAAGCTTGGGCCCGAACAAAAAC
TCATCTCAGAAGAGGATCTGAATAGCGCCGTCGACCATCATCATCATCATCATTGAGTTTAAACGGTCTC
CAGCTTGGCTGTTTTGGCGGATGAGAGAAGATTTTCAGCCTGATACAGATTAAATCAGAACGCAGAAGCG
GTCTGATAAAACAGAATTTGCCTGGCGGCAGTAGCGCGGTGGTCCCACCTGACCCCATGCCGAACTCAGA
AGTGAAACGCCGTAGCGCCGATGGTAGTGTGGGGTCTCCCCATGCGAGAGTAGGGAACTGCCAGGCATCA
AATAAAACGAAAGGCTCAGTCGAAAGACTGGGCCTTTCGTTTTATCTGTTGTTTGTCGGTGAACTCTGAA
AGGAGGAACTATATCCGGATCGAGATCCTCTAGAGTCGACCTGCAGGCATGCAAGCTTGGCGTAATCATG
GTCATAGCTGTTTCCTGTGTGAAATTGTTATCCGCTCACAATTCCACACAACATACGAGCCGGAAGCATA
AAGTGTAAAGCCTGGGGTGCCTAATGAGTGAGCTAACTCACATTAATTGCGTTGCGCTCACTGCCCGCTT
TCCAGTCGGGAAACCTGTCGTGCCAGCTGCATTAATGAATCGGCCAACGCGCGGGGAGAGGCGGTTTGCG
TATTGGGCGCTCTTCCGCTTCCTCGCTCACTGACTCGCTGCGCTCGGTCGTTCGGCTGCGGCGAGCGGTA
TCAGCTCACTCAAAGGCGGTAATACGGTTATCCACAGAATCAGGGGATAACGCAGGAAAGAACATGTGAG
CAAAAGGCCAGCAAAGGCCAGGAACCGTAAAAAGGCCGCGTTGCTGGCGTTTTTCCATAGGCTCCGCCCC
CCTGACGAGCATCACAAAAATCGACGCTCAAGTCAGAGGTGGCGAAACCCGACAGGACTATAAAGATACC
AGGCGTTTCCCCCTGGAAGCTCCCTCGTGCGCTCTCCTGTTCCGACCCTGCCGCTTACCGGATACCTGTC
CGCCTTTCTCCCTTCGGGAAGCGTGGCGCTTTCTCATAGCTCACGCTGTAGGTATCTCAGTTCGGTGTAG
GTCGTTCGCTCCAAGCTGGGCTGTGTGCACGAACCCCCCGTTCAGCCCGACCGCTGCGCCTTATCCGGTA
ACTATCGTCTTGAGTCCAACCCAGTAAGACACGACTTATCGCCACTGGCAGCAGCCACTGGTAACAGGAT
TAGCAGAGCGAGGTATGTAGGCGGTGCTACAGAGTTCTTGAAGTGGTGGCCTAACTACGGCTACACTAGA
AGAACAGTATTTGGTATCTGCGCTCTGCTGAAGCCAGTTACCTTCGGAAAAAGAGTTGGTAGCTCTTGAT
CCGGCAAACAAACCACCGCTGGTAGCGGTGGTTTTTTTGTTTGCAAGCAGCAGATTACGCGCAGAAAAAA
AGGATCTCAAGAAGATCCTTTGATCTTTTCTACGGGGTCTGACGCTCAGTGGAACGAAAACTCACGTTAA
GGGATTTTGGTCATGAGATTATCAAAAAGGATCTTCACCTAGATCCTTTTAAATTAAAAATGAAGTTTTA
AATCAATCTAAAGTATATATGAGTAAACTTGGTCTGACAGTTACCAATGCTTAATCAGTGAGGCACCTAT
CTCAGCGATCTGTCTATTTCGTTCATCCATAGTTGCCTGACTCCCCGTCGTGTAGATAACTACGATACGG
GAGGGCTTACCATCTGGCCCCAGTGCTGCAATGATACCGCGAGACCCACGCTCACCGGCTCCAGATTTAT
CAGCAATAAACCAGCCAGCCGGAAGGGCCGAGCGCAGAAGTGGTCCTGCAACTTTATCCGCCTCCATCCA
GTCTATTAATTGTTGCCGGGAAGCTAGAGTAAGTAGTTCGCCAGTTAATAGTTTGCGCAACGTTGTTGCC
ATTGCTACAGGCATCGTGGTGTCACGCTCGTCGTTTGGTATGGCTTCATTCAGCTCCGGTTCCCAACGAT
CAAGGCGAGTTACATGATCCCCCATGTTGTGCAAAAAAGCGGTTAGCTCCTTCGGTCCTCCGATCGTTGT
CAGAAGTAAGTTGGCCGCAGTGTTATCACTCATGGTTATGGCAGCACTGCATAATTCTCTTACTGTCATG
CCATCCGTAAGATGCTTTTCTGTGACTGGTGAGTACTCAACCAAGTCATTCTGAGAATAGTGTATGCGGC
GACCGAGTTGCTCTTGCCCGGCGTCAATACGGGATAATACCGCGCCACATAGCAGAACTTTAAAAGTGCT
CATCATTGGAAAACGTTCTTCGGGGCGAAAACTCTCAAGGATCTTACCGCTGTTGAGATCCAGTTCGATG
TAACCCACTCGTGCACCCAACTGATCTTCAGCATCTTTTACTTTCACCAGCGTTTCTGGGTGAGCAAAAA
CAGGAAGGCAAAA
